>Addgene plasmid #215030 | pcDNA3.1_V5-TWIST1 | addgene full sequence | sequence record 426049 | Addgene NGS Result
GAAGATCCTTTGATCTTTTCTACGGGGTCTGACGCTCAGTGGAACGAAAACTCACGTTAAGGGATTTTGG
TCATGAGATTATCAAAAAGGATCTTCACCTAGATCCTTTTAAATTAAAAATGAAGTTTTAAATCAATCTA
AAGTATATATGAGTAAACTTGGTCTGACAGTTACCAATGCTTAATCAGTGAGGCACCTATCTCAGCGATC
TGTCTATTTCGTTCATCCATAGTTGCCTGACTCCCCGTCGTGTAGATAACTACGATACGGGAGGGCTTAC
CATCTGGCCCCAGTGCTGCAATGATACCGCGAGACCCACGCTCACCGGCTCCAGATTTATCAGCAATAAA
CCAGCCAGCCGGAAGGGCCGAGCGCAGAAGTGGTCCTGCAACTTTATCCGCCTCCATCCAGTCTATTAAT
TGTTGCCGGGAAGCTAGAGTAAGTAGTTCGCCAGTTAATAGTTTGCGCAACGTTGTTGCCATTGCTACAG
GCATCGTGGTGTCACGCTCGTCGTTTGGTATGGCTTCATTCAGCTCCGGTTCCCAACGATCAAGGCGAGT
TACATGATCCCCCATGTTGTGCAAAAAAGCGGTTAGCTCCTTCGGTCCTCCGATCGTTGTCAGAAGTAAG
TTGGCCGCAGTGTTATCACTCATGGTTATGGCAGCACTGCATAATTCTCTTACTGTCATGCCATCCGTAA
GATGCTTTTCTGTGACTGGTGAGTACTCAACCAAGTCATTCTGAGAATAGTGTATGCGGCGACCGAGTTG
CTCTTGCCCGGCGTCAATACGGGATAATACCGCGCCACATAGCAGAACTTTAAAAGTGCTCATCATTGGA
AAACGTTCTTCGGGGCGAAAACTCTCAAGGATCTTACCGCTGTTGAGATCCAGTTCGATGTAACCCACTC
GTGCACCCAACTGATCTTCAGCATCTTTTACTTTCACCAGCGTTTCTGGGTGAGCAAAAACAGGAAGGCA
AAATGCCGCAAAAAAGGGAATAAGGGCGACACGGAAATGTTGAATACTCATACTCTTCCTTTTTCAATAT
TATTGAAGCATTTATCAGGGTTATTGTCTCATGAGCGGATACATATTTGAATGTATTTAGAAAAATAAAC
AAATAGGGGTTCCGCGCACATTTCCCCGAAAAGTGCCACCTGACGTCGACGGATCGGGAGATCTCCCGAT
CCCCTATGGTGCACTCTCAGTACAATCTGCTCTGATGCCGCATAGTTAAGCCAGTATCTGCTCCCTGCTT
GTGTGTTGGAGGTCGCTGAGTAGTGCGCGAGCAAAATTTAAGCTACAACAAGGCAAGGCTTGACCGACAA
TTGCATGAAGAATCTGCTTAGGGTTAGGCGTTTTGCGCTGCTTCGCGATGTACGGGCCAGATATACGCGT
TGACATTGATTATTGACTAGTTATTAATAGTAATCAATTACGGGGTCATTAGTTCATAGCCCATATATGG
AGTTCCGCGTTACATAACTTACGGTAAATGGCCCGCCTGGCTGACCGCCCAACGACCCCCGCCCATTGAC
GTCAATAATGACGTATGTTCCCATAGTAACGCCAATAGGGACTTTCCATTGACGTCAATGGGTGGAGTAT
TTACGGTAAACTGCCCACTTGGCAGTACATCAAGTGTATCATATGCCAAGTACGCCCCCTATTGACGTCA
ATGACGGTAAATGGCCCGCCTGGCATTATGCCCAGTACATGACCTTATGGGACTTTCCTACTTGGCAGTA
CATCTACGTATTAGTCATCGCTATTACCATGGTGATGCGGTTTTGGCAGTACATCAATGGGCGTGGATAG
CGGTTTGACTCACGGGGATTTCCAAGTCTCCACCCCATTGACGTCAATGGGAGTTTGTTTTGGCACCAAA
ATCAACGGGACTTTCCAAAATGTCGTAACAACTCCGCCCCATTGACGCAAATGGGCGGTAGGCGTGTACG
GTGGGAGGTCTATATAAGCAGAGCTCTCTGGCTAACTAGAGAACCCACTGCTTACTGGCTTATCGAAATT
AATACGACTCACTATAGGGAGACCCAAGCTGGCTAGCGTTTAAACTTAAGCTTGGTACCGAGCTCGGATC
CGCCACCATGATGGGCAAGCCCATCCCCAACCCCCTGCTGGGCCTGGACAGCACCCAGGACGTGTCCAGC
TCGCCAGTCTCGCCGGCCGACGACAGCCTGAGCAACAGCGAGGAAGAGCCAGACCGGCAGCAGCCGCCGA
GCGGCAAGCGCGGGGGACGCAAGCGGCGCAGCAGCAGGCGCAGCGCGGGCGGCGGCGCGGGGCCCGGCGG
AGCCGCGGGTGGGGGCGTCGGAGGCGGCGACGAGCCGGGCAGCCCGGCCCAGGGCAAGCGCGGCAAGAAG
TCTGCGGGCTGTGGCGGCGGCGGCGGCGCGGGCGGCGGCGGCGGCAGCAGCAGCGGCGGCGGGAGTCCGC
AGTCTTACGAGGAGCTGCAGACGCAGCGGGTCATGGCCAACGTGCGGGAGCGCCAGCGCACCCAGTCGCT
GAACGAGGCGTTCGCCGCGCTGCGGAAGATCATCCCCACGCTGCCCTCGGACAAGCTGAGCAAGATTCAG
ACCCTCAAGCTGGCGGCCAGGTACATCGACTTCCTCTACCAGGTCCTCCAGAGCGACGAGCTGGACTCCA
AGATGGCAAGCTGCAGCTATGTGGCTCACGAGCGGCTCAGCTACGCCTTCTCGGTCTGGAGGATGGAGGG
GGCCTGGTCCATGTCCGCGTCCCACTGATAAACCCGCTGATCAGCCTCGACTGTGCCTTCTAGTTGCCAG
CCATCTGTTGTTTGCCCCTCCCCCGTGCCTTCCTTGACCCTGGAAGGTGCCACTCCCACTGTCCTTTCCT
AATAAAATGAGGAAATTGCATCGCATTGTCTGAGTAGGTGTCATTCTATTCTGGGGGGTGGGGTGGGGCA
GGACAGCAAGGGGGAGGATTGGGAAGACAATAGCAGGCATGCTGGGGATGCGGTGGGCTCTATGGCTTCT
GAGGCGGAAAGAACCAGCTGGGGCTCTAGGGGGTATCCCC
[124 nt withheld, positions 3051-3174]
C
[91 nt withheld, positions 3176-3266]
A
[49 nt withheld, positions 3268-3316]
CCTTTGACGTTGGAGTCCACGTTCTTT
[37 nt withheld, positions 3344-3380]
ACCCTATCTCGGTCTATTCTTTTGATTTATAAGGGATTTTGCCGATTTCGGCCTATTGGTTAAAAAATGA
GCTGATTTAACAAAAATTTAACGCGAATTAATTCTGTGGAATGTGTGTCAGTTAGGGTGTGGAAAGTCCC
CAGGCTCCCCAGCAGGCAGAAGTATGCAAAGCATGCATCTCAATTAGTCAGCAACCAGGTGTGGAAAGTC
CCCAGGCTCCCCAGCAGGCAGAAGTATGCAAAGCATGCATCTCAATTAGTCAGCAACCATAGTCCCGCCC
CTAACTCCGCCCATCCCGCCCCTAACTCCGCCCAGTTCCGCCCATTCTCCGCCCCATGGCTGACTAATTT
TTTTTATTTATGCAGAGGCCGAGGCCGCCTCTGCCTCTGAGCTATTCCAGAAGTAGTGAGGAGGCTTTTT
TGGAGGCCTAGGCTTTTGCAAAAAGCTCCCGGGAGCTTGTATATCCATTTTCGGATCTGATCAAGAGACA
GGATGAGGATCGTTTCGCATGATTGAACAAGATGGATTGCACGCAGGTTCTCCGGCCGCTTGGGTGGAGA
GGCTATTCGGCTATGACTGGGCACAACAGACAATCGGCTGCTCTGATGCCGCCGTGTTCCGGCTGTCAGC
GCAGGGGCGCCCGGTTCTTTTTGTCAAGACCGACCTGTCCGGTGCCCTGAATGAACTGCAGGACGAGGCA
GCGCGGCTATCGTGGCTGGCCACGACGGGCGTTCCTTGCGCAGCTGTGCTCGACGTTGTCACTGAAGCGG
GAAGGGACTGGCTGCTATTGGGCGAAGTGCCGGGGCAGGATCTCCTGTCATCTCACCTTGCTCCTGCCGA
GAAAGTATCCATCATGGCTGATGCAATGCGGCGGCTGCATACGCTTGATCCGGCTACCTGCCCATTCGAC
CACCAAGCGAAACATCGCATCGAGCGAGCACGTACTCGGATGGAAGCCGGTCTTGTCGATCAGGATGATC
TGGACGAAGAGCATCAGGGGCTCGCGCCAGCCGAACTGTTCGCCAGGCTCAAGGCGCGCATGCCCGACGG
CGAGGATCTCGTCGTGACCCATGGCGATGCCTGCTTGCCGAATATCATGGTGGAAAATGGCCGCTTTTCT
GGATTCATCGACTGTGGCCGGCTGGGTGTGGCGGACCGCTATCAGGACATAGCGTTGGCTACCCGTGATA
TTGCTGAAGAGCTTGGCGGCGAATGGGCTGACCGCTTCCTCGTGCTTTACGGTATCGCCGCTCCCGATTC
GCAGCGCATCGCCTTCTATCGCCTTCTTGACGAGTTCTTCTGAGCGGGACTCTGGGGTTCGAAATGACCG
ACCAAGCGACGCCCAACCTGCCATCACGAGATTTCGATTCCACCGCCGCCTTCTATGAAAGGTTGGGCTT
CGGAATCGTTTTCCGGGACGCCGGCTGGATGATCCTCCAGCGCGGGGATCTCATGCTGGAGTTCTTCGCC
CACCCCAACTTGTTTATTGCAGCTTATAATGGTTACAAATAAAGCAATAGCATCACAAATTTCACAAATA
AAGCATTTTTTTCACTGCATTCTAGTTGTGGTTTGTCCAAACTCATCAATGTATCTTATCATGTCTGTAT
ACCGTCGACCTCTAGCTAGAGCTTGGCGTAATCATGGTCATAGCTGTTTCCTGTGTGAAATTGTTATCCG
CTCACAATTCCACACAACATACGAGCCGGAAGCATAAAGTGTAAAGCCTGGGGTGCCTAATGAGTGAGCT
AACTCACATTAATTGCGTTGCGCTCACTGCCCGCTTTCCAGTCGGGAAACCTGTCGTGCCAGCTGCATTA
ATGAATCGGCCAACGCGCGGGGAGAGGCGGTTTGCGTATTGGGCGCTCTTCCGCTTCCTCGCTCACTGAC
TCGCTGCGCTCGGTCGTTCGGCTGCGGCGAGCGGTATCAGCTCACTCAAAGGCGGTAATACGGTTATCCA
CAGAATCAGGGGATAACGCAGGAAAGAACATGTGAGCAAAAGGCCAGCAAAAGGCCAGGAACCGTAAAAA
GGCCGCGTTGCTGGCGTTTTTCCATAGGCTCCGCCCCCCTGACGAGCATCACAAAAATCGACGCTCAAGT
CAGAGGTGGCGAAACCCGACAGGACTATAAAGATACCAGGCGTTTCCCCCTGGAAGCTCCCTCGTGCGCT
CTCCTGTTCCGACCCTGCCGCTTACCGGATACCTGTCCGCCTTTCTCCCTTCGGGAAGCGTGGCGCTTTC
TCATAGCTCACGCTGTAGGTATCTCAGTTCGGTGTAGGTCGTTCGCTCCAAGCTGGGCTGTGTGCACGAA
CCCCCCGTTCAGCCCGACCGCTGCGCCTTATCCGGTAACTATCGTCTTGAGTCCAACCCGGTAAGACACG
ACTTATCGCCACTGGCAGCAGCCACTGGTAACAGGATTAGCAGAGCGAGGTATGTAGGCGGTGCTACAGA
GTTCTTGAAGTGGTGGCCTAACTACGGCTACACTAGAAGAACAGTATTTGGTATCTGCGCTCTGCTGAAG
CCAGTTACCTTCGGAAAAAGAGTTGGTAGCTCTTGATCCGGCAAACAAACCACCGCTGGTAGCGGTGGTT
TTTTTGTTTGCAAGCAGCAGATTACGCGCAGAAAAAAAGGATCTCAA
Features (pLannotate 1.2.2; 20 found; start..end, strand, type, name):
    171..1031    -  CDS            AmpR: β-lactamase; bla; confers resistance to ampicillin, carbenicillin, and related antibiotics
   1032..1136    -  promoter       AmpR promoter: bla
   1195..1247    -  misc_feature   bom (fragment): basis of mobility region from pBR322
   1402..1781    +  enhancer       CMV enhancer: human cytomegalovirus immediate early enhancer
   1782..1985    +  promoter       CMV promoter: human cytomegalovirus (CMV) immediate early promoter
   1981..2014    +  LTR            5' LTR (truncated) (fragment): truncated 5' long terminal repeat (LTR) from HIV-1
   2030..2048    +  promoter       T7 promoter: promoter for bacteriophage T7 RNA polymerase
   2156..2755    +  CDS            TWIST1: TWST1_HUMAN - Also known as BHLHA38, TWIST. Experimental evidence at protein level: Swiss-Prot protein existence level 1. Acts as a transcriptional regulator. Inhibits myogenesis by sequestrating E proteins, inhibiting trans-activation by MEF2, and inhibiting DNA-binding by MYOD1 through physical interaction. This interaction probably involves the basic domains of both proteins. Also represses expression of proinflammatory cytokines such as TNFA and IL1B. Regulates cranial suture patterning and fusion. Activates transcription as a heterodimer with E proteins. Regulates gene expression differen
   2781..3005    +  polyA_signal   bGH poly(A) signal: bovine growth hormone polyadenylation signal
   3009..3030    +  promoter       SV40 promoter (fragment): SV40 enhancer and early promoter
   3051..3479    +  rep_origin     f1 ori (sequence partly withheld): f1 bacteriophage origin of replication; arrow indicates direction of (+) strand synthesis
   3493..3822    +  promoter       SV40 promoter: SV40 enhancer and early promoter
   3889..4680    +  CDS            neo: KKA2_KLEPN - Also known as kan, nptII. Experimental evidence at protein level: Swiss-Prot protein existence level 1. Resistance to kanamycin, neomycin, paromomycin, ribostamycin, butirosin and gentamicin B. From Klebsiella pneumoniae.
   4704..4862    +  CDS            ble (fragment): BLE_KLEPN - Experimental evidence at protein level: Swiss-Prot protein existence level 1. Binding protein with a strong affinity to the bleomycin family of antibiotics. Binds to CL990; an antimitotic-antibiotic compound. From Klebsiella pneumoniae.
   4857..4978    +  polyA_signal   SV40 poly(A) signal: SV40 polyadenylation signal
   5051..5067    -  protein_bind   lac operator: The lac repressor binds to the lac operator to inhibit transcription in E. coli. This inhibition can be relieved by adding lactose or isopropyl-β-D-thiogalactopyranoside (IPTG). lac repressor encoded by lacI
   5075..5105    -  promoter       lac promoter: promoter for the E. coli lac operon
   5120..5141    -  protein_bind   CAP binding site: CAP binding activates transcription in the presence of cAMP. E. coli catabolite activator protein
   5154..5246    -  CDS            lacI (fragment): lac repressor; lacI; The lac repressor binds to the lac operator to inhibit transcription in E. coli. This inhibition can be relieved by adding lactose or isopropyl-β-D-thiogalactopyranoside (IPTG).
   5429..6017    -  rep_origin     ori: high-copy-number ColE1/pMB1/pBR322/pUC origin of replication
