[The description below was written by a language model from this plasmid's Addgene catalogue record and pLannotate feature annotations shown in this document.]
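Description:
pcDNA3.1_V5-TWIST1 is a mammalian expression plasmid built on the Invitrogen pcDNA3.1 backbone, carrying the human TWIST1 coding sequence (twist family bHLH transcription factor 1) with an N-terminal V5 epitope tag, inserted by Gibson assembly. The sequenced construct is about 6.0 kb. In bacteria it is maintained at high copy through a ColE1/pUC-type origin and selected with ampicillin via the β-lactamase gene. An f1 origin is also present, a standard backbone element that permits single-stranded DNA production.

Expression of the insert is driven by the human cytomegalovirus immediate early enhancer and promoter and terminated by the bovine growth hormone polyadenylation signal. A T7 promoter lies between the CMV promoter and the insert, which can serve for in vitro transcription or as a sequencing priming site. The feature table annotates the TWIST1 open reading frame but does not separately call the V5 tag. The catalogue lists the insert as 651 bp, slightly longer than the annotated TWIST1 coding region, which is consistent with a short tag upstream of it. A second cassette, made up of the SV40 enhancer/early promoter, the neomycin phosphotransferase gene and the SV40 poly(A) signal, allows G418 selection of stably transfected mammalian cells. Short annotated fragments (HIV-1 LTR, ble, lacI, bom, and the lac promoter/operator region) look like backbone remnants or similarity matches rather than functional parts.

The stated purpose is mammalian expression of human TWIST1. The V5 tag would allow antibody-based detection or pulldown of the protein. The plasmid was deposited with a study of transcription factor cooperativity in face and limb mesenchyme.
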