Addgene plasmid #215030: pcDNA3.1_V5-TWIST1
Purpose: Mammalian expression of human TWIST1
Depositing lab: Joanna Wysocka. Depositing organization: Stanford University. Publication: DNA-guided transcription factor cooperativity shapes face and limb mesenchyme. Kim S, Morgunova E, Naqvi S, Goovaerts S, Bader M, Koska M, Popov A, Luong C, Pogson A, Swigut T, Claes P, Taipale J, Wysocka J. Cell. 2024 Feb 1;187(3):692-711.e26. doi: 10.1016/j.cell.2023.12.032. Epub 2024 Jan 22. PubMed 38262408.
Backbone
  Vector backbone: pcDNA3.1
  Backbone manufacturer: Invitrogen
  Backbone size w/o insert (bp): 5366
  Vector type: Mammalian Expression
  Selectable markers: Neomycin (select with G418)
Growth in bacteria
  Bacterial resistance: Ampicillin, 100 μg/mL
  Growth temperature: 37°C
  Growth strain: DH5alpha
  Copy number: High Copy
Gene/Insert
  Gene/Insert name: twist family bHLH transcription factor 1 (alt name: TWIST1)
  Species: H. sapiens (human)
  Insert size (bp): 651
  Entrez Gene: TWIST1 (a.k.a. ACS3, BPES2, BPES3, CRS, CRS1, CSO, SCS, SWCOS, TWIST, bHLHa38)
  Promoter: CMV
  Tag / fusion protein: V5 (N terminal on insert)
  Cloning method: Gibson Cloning
  Sequencing primers: 5′ TACGACTCACTATAGGGAGACCC; 3′ GAGGGGCAAACAACAGATGG
Terms and licenses: Academic/Nonprofit Terms; Industry Terms: Not Available to Industry
How to cite: pcDNA3.1_V5-TWIST1 was a gift from Joanna Wysocka (Addgene plasmid # 215030 ; http://n2t.net/addgene:215030 ; RRID:Addgene_215030)
